>Addgene plasmid #157780 | pJDC60 | addgene full sequence | sequence record 465065 | Addgene NGS Result
GGGGGGGGGGAAAGCCACGTTGTGTCTCAAAATCTCTGATGTTACATTGCACAAGATAAAAATATATCAT
CATGAACAATAAAACTGTCTGCTTACATAAACAGTAATACAAGGGGTGTTATGAGCCATATTCAACGGGA
AACGTCTTGCTCGAGGCCGCGATTAAATTCCAACATGGATGCTGATTTATATGGGTATAAATGGGCTCGC
GATAATGTCGGGCAATCAGGTGCGACAATCTATCGCTTGTATGGGAAGCCCCATGCGCCAGAGTTGTTTC
TGAAACATGGCAAAGGTAGCGTTGCCAATGATGTTACAGATGAGATGGTCAGACTAAACTGGCTGACGGA
ATTTATGCCTCTTCCGACCATCAAGCATTTTATCCGTACTCCTGATGATGCATGGTTACTCACCACTGCG
ATCCCCGGGAAAACAGCATTCCAGGTATTAGAAGAATATCCTGATTCAGGTGAAAATATTGTTGATGCGC
TGGCAGTGTTCCTGCGCCGGTTGCATTCGATTCCTGTTTGTAATTGTCCTTTTAACAGCGATCGCGTATT
TCGTCTCGCTCAGGCGCAATCACGAATGAATAACGGTTTGGTTGATGCGAGTGATTTTGATGACGAGCGT
AATGGCTGGCCTGTTGAACAAGTCTGGAAAGAAATGCATAATCTTTTGCCATTCTCACCGGATTCAGTCG
TCACTCATGGTGATTTCTCACTTGATAACCTTATTTTTGACGAGGGGAAATTAATAGGTTGTATTGATGT
TGGACGAGTCGGAATCGCAGACCGATACCAGGATCTTGCCATCCTATGGAACTGCCTCGGTGAGTTTTCT
CCTTCATTACAGAAACGGCTTTTTCAAAAATATGGTATTGATAATCCTGATATGAATAAATTGCAGTTTC
ATTTGATGCTCGATGAGTTTTTCTAATCAGAATTGGTTAATTGGTTGTAACACTGGCAGAGCATTACGCT
GACTTGACGGGACGGCGGCTTTGTTGAATAAATCGAACTTTTGCTGAGTTGAAGGATCAGATCACGCATC
TTCCCGACAACGCAGACCGTTCCGTGGCAAAGCAAAAGTTCAAAATCACCAACTGGTCCACCTACAACAA
AGCTCTCACCAACCGTGGCTCCCTCACTTTCTGGCTGGATGATGGGGCGATTCAGGCCTGGTATGAGTCA
GCAACACCTTCTTCACGAGGCAGACCTCACTAGTTCCATGAGCGTCAGACCCCGTAGAAAAGATCAAAGG
ATCTTCTTGAGATCCTTTTTTTCTGCGCGTAATCTGCTGCTTGCAAACAAAAAAACCACCGCTACCAGCG
GTGGTTTGTTTGCCGGATCAAGAGCTACCAACTCTTTTTCCGAAGGTAACTGGCTTCAGCAGAGCGCAGA
TACCAAATACTGTCCTTCTAGTGTAGCCGTAGTTAGGCCACCACTTCAAGAACTCTGTAGCACCGCCTAC
ATACCTCGCTCTGCTAATCCTGTTACCAGTGGCTGCTGCCAGTGGCGATAAGTCGTGTCTTACCGGGTTG
GACTCAAGACGATAGTTACCGGATAAGGCGCAGCGGTCGGGCTGAACGGGGGGTTCGTGCACACAGCCCA
GCTTGGAGCGAACGACCTACACCGAACTGAGATACCTACAGCGTGAGCTATGAGAAAGCGCCACGCTTCC
CGAGGGGAGAAAGGCGGACAGGTATCCGGTAAGCGGCAGGGTCGGAACAGGAGAGCGCACGAGGGAGCTT
CCAGGGGGAAACGCCTGGTATCTTTATAGTCCTGTCGGGTTTCGCCACCTCTGACTTGAGCGTCGATTTT
TGTGATGCTCGTCAGGGGGGCGGAGCCTATGGAAAAACGCCAGCAACGCGGCCTTTTTACGGTTCCTGGC
CTTTTGCTGGCCTTTTGCTCACATGTTCTTTCCTGCGTTATCCCCTGATTCTGTGGATAACCGTATTACC
GCCTTTGAGTGAGCTGATACCGCTCGCCGCAGCCGAACGACCGAGCGCAACGCGTGCGGCCGCACGCGTG
AGCCCACCAGCTCCGTAAGTTCGGGCGCTGTGTGGCTCGTACCCGCGCATTCAGGCGGCAGGGGGTCTAA
CGGGTCTAAGGCGGCGTGTACGGCCGCCACAGCGGCTCTCAGCGGCCCGGAAACGTCCTCGAAACGACGC
ATGTGTTCCTCCTGGTTGGTACAGGTGGTTGGGGGTGCTCGGCTGTCGCTGGTGTTCCACCACCAGGGCT
CGACGGGAGAGCGGGGGAGTGTGCAGTTGTGGGGTGGCCCCTCAGCGAAATATCTGACTTGGAGCTCGTG
TCGGACCATACACCGGTGATTAATCGTGGTCTACTACCAAGCGTGAGCCACGTCGCCGACGAATTTGAGC
AGCTCTGGCTGCCGTACTGGCCGCTGGCAAGCGACGATCTGCTCGAGGGGATCTACCGCCAAAGCCGCGC
GTCGGCCCTAGGCCGCCGGTACATCGAGGCGAACCCAACAGCGCTGGCAAACCTGCTGGTCGTGGACGTA
GACCATCCAGACGCAGCGCTCCGAGCGCTCAGCGCCCGGGGGTCCCATCCGCTGCCCAACGCGATCGTGG
GCAATCGCGCCAACGGCCACGCACACGCAGTGTGGGCACTCAACGCCCCTGTTCCACGCACCGAATACGC
GCGGCGTAAGCCGCTCGCATACATGGCGGCGTGCGCCGAAGGCCTTCGGCGCGCCGTCGATGGCGACCGC
AGTTACTCAGGCCTCATGACCAAAAACCCCGGCCACATCGCCTGGGAAACGGAATGGCTCCACTCAGATC
TCTACACACTCAGCCACATCGAGGCCGAGCTCGGCGCGAACATGCCACCGCCGCGCTGGCGTCAGCAGAC
CACGTACAAAGCGGCTCCGACGCCGCTAGGGCGGAATTGCGCACTGTTCGATTCCGTCAGGTTGTGGGCC
TATCGTCCCGCCCTCATGCGGATCTACCTGCCGACCCGGAACGTGGACGGACTCGGCCGCGCGATCTATG
CCGAGTGCCACGCGCGAAACGCCGAATTTCCGTGCAACGACGTGTGTCCCGGACCGCTACCGGACAGCGA
GGTCCGCGCCATCGCCAACAGCATTTGGCGTTGGATCACAACCAAGTCGCGCATTTGGGCGGACGGGATC
GTGGTCTACGAGGCCACACTCAGTGCGCGCCAGTCGGCCATCTCGCGGAAGGGCGCAGCAGCGCGCACGG
CGGCGAGCACAGTTGCGCGGCGCGCAAAGTCCGCGTCAGCCATGCATGGAGGCATTGCTATGAGCGACGG
CTACAGCGACGGCTACAACCGGCAGCCGACTGTCCGCAAAAAGCGGCGCGTGACCGCCGCCGAAGGCGCT
CGAATCACCGGACTATCCGAACGCCACGTCGTCCGGCTCGTGGCGCAGGAACGCAGCGAGTGGCTCGCCG
AGCAGGCTGCACGCCGCGAACGCATCCGCGCCTATCACGACGACGAGGGCCACTCTTGGCCGCAAACGGC
CAAACATTTCGGGCTGCATCTGGACACCGTTAAGCGACTCGGCTATCGGGCGAGGAAAGAGCGTGCGGCA
GAACAGGAAGCGGCTCAAAAGGCCCACAACGAAGCCGACAATCCACCGCTGTTCTAACGCAATTGGGGAG
CGGGTGTCGCGGGGGTTCCGTGGGGGGTTCCGTTGCAACGGGTCGGACAGGTAAAAGTCCTGGTAGACGC
TAGTTTTCTGGTTTGGGCCATGCCTGTCTCGTTGCGTGTTTCGTTGCGCCCGTTTTGAATACCAGCCAGA
CGAGACGGGGTTCTACGAATCTTGGTCGATACCAAGCCATTTCCGCTGAATATCGGGGAGCTCACCGCCA
GAATCGGTGGTTGTGGTGATGTACGTGGCGAACTCCGTTGTAGTGCCTGTGGTGGCATCCGTGGCGCGGC
CGCGGTACCGAATTCTTACTTGTACAGCTCGTCCATGCCGTACAGGAACAGGTGGTGGCGGCCCTCGGAG
CGCTCGTACTGTTCCACGATGGTGTAGTCCTCGTTGTGGGAGGTGATGTCCAGCTTGGTGTCCACGTAGT
AGTAGCCGGGCAGTTGCACGGGCTTCTTGGCCATGTAGATGGTCTTGAACTCCACCAGGTAGTGGCCGCC
GTCCTTCAGCTTCAGGGCCTGGTGGATCTCGCCCTTCAGCACGCCGTCGCGGGGGTACAGGCGCTCGGTG
GAGGCCTCCCAGCCCATGGTCTTCTTCTGCATTACGGGGCCGTCGGGGGGGAAGTTGGTGCCGCGCATCT
TCACCTTGTAGATCAGCGTGCCGTCCTGCAGGGAGGAGTCCTGGGTCACGGTCACCAGACCGCCGTCCTC
GAAGTTCATCACGCGCTCCCACTTGAAGCCCTCGGGGAAGGACAGCTTCTTGTAATCGGGGATGTCGGCG
GGGTGCTTCACGTACGCCTTGGAGCCGTACATGAACTGGGGGGACAGGATGTCCCAGGCGAAGGGCAGGG
GGCCGCCCTTGGTCACCTTCAGCTTGGCGGTCTGGGTGCCCTCGTAGGGGCGGCCCTCGCCCTCGCCCTC
GATCTCGAACTCGTGGCCGTTCATGGAGCCCTCCATGCGCACCTTGAAGCGCATGAACTCTTTGATGACG
GCCATGTTGTTGTCCTCGGAGGAGGCGGTGCCGGAGCTGCCGCTGCCGGTGCTGCCGGTGCCATGCCCCA
GGAACAGGTGGTGGCGGCCCTCGGAGCGCTCGTACTGTTCCACGATGGTGTAGTCCTCGTTGTGGGAGGT
GATGTCCAGCTTGGTGTCCACGTAGTAGTAGCCGGGCAGTTGCACGGGCTTCTTGGCCATGTAGATGGTC
TTGAACTCCACCAGGTAGTGGCCGCCGTCCTTCAGCTTCAGGGCCTGGTGGATCTCGCCCTTCAGCACGC
CGTCGCGGGGGTACAGGCGCTCGGTGGAGGCCTCCCAGCCCATGGTCTTCTTCTGCATTACGGGGCCGTC
GGGGGGGAAGTTGGTGCCGCGCATCTTCACCTTGTAGATCAGCGTGCCGTCCTGCAGGGAGGAGTCCTGG
GTCACGGTCACCAGACCGCCGTCCTCGAAGTTCATCACGCGCTCCCACTTGAAGCCCTCGGGGAAGGACA
GCTTCTTGTAATCGGGGATGTCGGCGGGGTGCTTCACGTACGCCTTGGAGCCGTACATGAACTGGGGGGA
CAGGATGTCCCAGGCGAAGGGCAGGGGGCCGCCCTTGGTCACCTTCAGCTTGGCGGTCTGGGTGCCCTCG
TAGGGGCGGCCCTCGCCCTCGCCCTCGATCTCGAACTCGTGGCCGTTCATGGAGCCCTCCATGCGCACCT
TGAAGCGCATGAACTCTTTGATGACCTCCTCGCCCTTGCTCACCATGGATCCAAGCTTATCGATGATTCG
GTCGAACGCACGCGTCTGCACGCGCATCTCCAGGTCGACCGTTCGCTTCAACCACGCCCATTCGCCGTCG
TGGTTGATCATCTCCGCGACGTGAGGCGGAACCGTCACAGGACGCTTCGACCGGACGGTCTTGGCGTTGC
CAACGACGATCTGGCGCGAACGTGCGTTCTTGTGCAGGTACGGCAGCTTGGTGGCTGTCAACTCGACGTA
GTTAACTAGCGTACGATCGACTGCCAGGCATCAAATAAAACGAAAGGCTCAGTCGAAAGACTGGGCCTTT
CGTTTTATGCCATCATGGCCGCGGTGATCAGCTAGCCACCTGACGTCG
Features (pLannotate 1.2.2; 7 found; start..end, strand, type, name):
    121..936     +  CDS            KanR: aminoglycoside phosphotransferase; aph(3')-Ia; confers resistance to kanamycin in bacteria or G418 (Geneticin®) in eukaryotes
   1077..1220    +  CDS            TRA2_ECOLX (fragment): Protein predicted: Swiss-Prot protein existence level 4. Required for transposition of transposon Tn903. From Escherichia coli.
   1267..1855    +  rep_origin     ori: high-copy-number ColE1/pMB1/pBR322/pUC origin of replication
   3939..5366    -  CDS            tdTomato: tdTomato is a basic (constitutively fluorescent) orange fluorescent protein published in 2004, derived from Discosoma sp.. It is reported to be a somewhat slowly-maturing tandem dimer with low acid sensitivity.
   5382..5468    -  CDS            41 (fragment): VG41_BPML5 - Protein predicted: Swiss-Prot protein existence level 4. From Mycobacterium phage L5 (Mycobacteriophage L5).
   5466..5543    -  CDS            int (fragment): VINT_BPMFR - Protein inferred from homology: Swiss-Prot protein existence level 3. Integrase is necessary for integration of the phage into the host genome by site-specific recombination. From Mycobacterium phage FRAT1 (Mycobacteriophage FRAT1).
   5632..5678    +  terminator     rrnB T1 terminator: transcription terminator T1 from the E. coli rrnB gene
