>Addgene plasmid #157780 | pJDC60 | analyzer sequence | sequence record 304595
GCTAGCCAACAAAGCGACGTTGTGTCTCAAAATCTCTGATGTTACATTGCACAAGATAAAAATATATCAT
CATGAACAATAAAACTGTCTGCTTACATAAACAGTAATACAAGGGGTGTTATGAGCCATATTCAACGGGA
AACGTCTTGCTCGAGGCCGCGATTAAATTCCAACATGGATGCTGATTTATATGGGTATAAATGGGCTCGC
GATAATGTCGGGCAATCAGGTGCGACAATCTATCGCTTGTATGGGAAGCCCCATGCGCCAGAGTTGTTTC
TGAAACATGGCAAAGGTAGCGTTGCCAATGATGTTACAGATGAGATGGTCAGACTAAACTGGCTGACGGA
ATTTATGCCTCTTCCGACCATCAAGCATTTTATCCGTACTCCTGATGATGCATGGTTACTCACCACTGCG
ATCCCCGGGAAAACAGCATTCCAGGTATTAGAAGAATATCCTGATTCAGGTGAAAATATTGTTGATGCGC
TGGCAGTGTTCCTGCGCCGGTTGCATTCGATTCCTGTTTGTAATTGTCCTTTTAACAGCGATCGCGTATT
TCGTCTCGCTCAGGCGCAATCACGAATGAATAACGGTTTGGTTGATGCGAGTGATTTTGATGACGAGCGT
AATGGCTGGCCTGTTGAACAAGTCTGGAAAGAAATGCATAATCTTTTGCCATTCTCACCGGATTCAGTCG
TCACTCATGGTGATTTCTCACTTGATAACCTTATTTTTGACGAGGGGAAATTAATAGGTTGTATTGATGT
TGGACGAGTCGGAATCGCAGACCGATACCAGGATCTTGCCATCCTATGGAACTGCCTCGGTGAGTTTTCT
CCTTCATTACAGAAACGGCTTTTTCAAAAATATGGTATTGATAATCCTGATATGAATAAATTGCAGTTTC
ATTTGATGCTCGATGAGTTTTTCTAATCAGAATTGGTTAATTGGTTGTAACACTGGCAGAGCATTACGCT
GACTTGACGGGACGGCGGCTTTGTTGAATAAATCGAACTTTTGCTGAGTTGAAGGATCAGATCACGCATC
TTCCCGACAACGCAGACCGTTCCGTGGCAAAGCAAAAGTTCAAAATCACCAACTGGTCCACCTACAACAA
AGCTCTCATCAACCGTGGCTCCCTCACTTTCTGGCTGGATGATGGGGCGATTCAGGCCTGGTATGAGTCA
GCAACACCTTCTTCACGAGGCAGACCTCACTAGTTCCACTGAGCGTCAGACCCCGTAGAAAAGATCAAAG
GATCTTCTTGAGATCCTTTTTTTCTGCGCGTAATCTGCTGCTTGCAAACAAAAAAACCACCGCTACCAGC
GGTGGTTTGTTTGCCGGATCAAGAGCTACCAACTCTTTTTCCGAAGGTAACTGGCTTCAGCAGAGCGCAG
ATACCAAATACTGTCCTTCTAGTGTAGCCGTAGTTAGGCCACCACTTCAAGAACTCTGTAGCACCGCCTA
CATACCTCGCTCTGCTAATCCTGTTACCAGTGGCTGCTGCCAGTGGCGATAAGTCGTGTCTTACCGGGTT
GGACTCAAGACGATAGTTACCGGATAAGGCGCAGCGGTCGGGCTGAACGGGGGGTTCGTGCACACAGCCC
AGCTTGGAGCGAACGACCTACACCGAACTGAGATACCTACAGCGTGAGCATTGAGAAAGCGCCACGCTTC
CCGAAGGGAGAAAGGCGGACAGGTATCCGGTAAGCGGCAGGGTCGGAACAGGAGAGCGCACGAGGGAGCT
TCCAGGGGGAAACGCCTGGTATCTTTATAGTCCTGTCGGGTTTCGCCACCTCTGACTTGAGCGTCGATTT
TTGTGATGCTCGTCAGGGGGGCGGAGCCTATGGAAAAACGCCAGCAACGCGGCCTTTTTACGGTTCCTGG
CCTTTTGCTGGCCTTTTGCTCACATGTTCTTTCCTGCGTTATCCCCTGATTCTGTGGATAACCGTATTAC
CGCCTTTGAGTGAGCTGATACCGCTCGCCGCAGCCGAACGACCGAGCGCAACGCGTGAGCCCACCAGCTC
CGTAAGTTCGGGTGCTGTGTGGCTCGTACCCGCGCATTCAGGCGGCAGGGGGTCTAACGGGTCTAAGGCG
GCGTGTACGGCCGCCACAGCGGCTCTTAGCGGCCCGGAAACGTCCTCGAAACGACGCATGTGTTCCTCCT
GGTTGGTACAGGTGGTTGGGGGTGCTCGGCTGTCGCTGGTGTTTCATCATCAGGGCTCGACGGGAGAGCG
GGGGAGTGTGCAGTTGTGGGGTGGCCCCTCAGCGAAATATCTGACTTGGAGCTCGTGTCGGACCATACAC
CGGTGATTAATCGTGGTTTATTATCAAGCGTGAGCCACGTCGCCGACGAATTTGAGCAGCTCTGGCTGCC
GTACTGGTCCCTGGCAAGCGACGATCTGCTCGAGGGGATCTACCGCCAAAGCCGCGCGTCGGCCCTAGGC
CGCCGGTACATCGAGGCGAACCCAACAGCGCTGGCAAACCTGCTGGTCGTGGACGTAGACCATCCAGACG
CAGCGCTCCGAGCGCTCAGCGCCCGGGGGTCCCATCCGCTGCCCAACGCGATCGTGGGCAATCGCGCCAA
CGGCCACGCACACGCAGTGTGGGCACTCAACGCCCCTGTTCCACGCACCGAATACGCGCGGCGTAAGCCG
CTCGCATACATGGCGGCGTGCGCCGAAGGCCTTCGGCGCGCCGTCGATGGCGACCGCAGTTACTCAGGCC
TCATGACCAAAAACCCCGGCCACATCGCCTGGGAAACGGAATGGCTCCACTCAGATCTCTACACACTCAG
CCACATCGAGGCCGAGCTCGGCGCGAACATGCCACCGCCGCGCTGGCGTCAGCAGACCACGTACAAAGCG
GCTCCGACGCCGCTAGGGCGGAATTGCGCACTGTTCGATTCCGTCAGGTTGTGGGCCTATCTTCCCGCCC
TCATGCGGATCTACCTGCCGACCCGGAACGTGGACGGACTCGGCCGCGCGATCTATGCCGAGTGCCACGC
GCGAAACGCCGAATTTCCGTGCAACGACGTGTGTCCCGGACCGCTACCGGACAGCGAGGTCCGCGCCATC
GCCAACAGCATTTGGCGTTGGATCACAACCAAGTCGCGCATTTGGGCGGACGGGATCGTGGTCTACGAGG
CCACACTCAGTGCGCGCCATGCGGCCATCTCGCGGAAGGGCGCAGCAGCGCGCACGGCGGCGAGCACAGT
TGCGCGGCGCGCAAAGTCCGCGTCAGCCATGGAGGCATTGCTATGAGCGACGGCTACAGCGACGGCTACA
GCGACGGCTACAACTGGCAGCCGACTGTCCGCAAAAAGCGGCGCGTGACCGCCGCCGAAGGCGCTCGAAT
CACCGGACTATCCGAACGCCACGTCGTCCGGCTCGTGGCGCAGGAACGCAGCGAGTGGTTCGCCGAGCAG
GCTGCACGCCGCGAACGCATCCGCGCCTATCACGACGACGAGGGCCACTCTTGGCCGCAAACGGCCAAAC
ATTTCGGGCTGCATCTGGACACCGTTAAGCGACTCGGCTATCGGGCGAGGAAAGAGCGTGCGGCAGAACA
GGAAGCGGCTCAAAAGGCCCACAACGAAGCCGACAATCCACCGCTGTTCTAACGCAATTGGGGAGCGGGT
GTCGCGGGGGTTCCGTGGGGGGTTCCGTTGCAACGGGTCGGACAGGTAAAAGTCCTGGTAGACGCTAGTT
TTCTGGTTTGGGCCATGCCTGTCTCGTTGCGTGTTTCGTTGCGTCCGTTTTGAATACCAGCCAGACGAGA
CGGGGTTCTACGAATCTTGGTCGATACCAAGCCATTTCCGCTGAATATCGTGGAGCTCACCGCCAGAATC
GGTGGTTGTGGTGATGTACGTGGCGAACTCCGTTGTAGTGCTTGTGGTGGCATCCGTGGCGCGGCCGCGG
TACCGAATTCTTACTTGTACAGCTCGTCCATGCCGTACAGGAACAGGTGGTGGCGGCCCTCGGAGCGCTC
GTACTGTTCCACGATGGTGTAGTCCTCGTTGTGGGAGGTGATGTCCAGCTTGGTGTCCACGTAGTAGTAG
CCGGGCAGTTGCACGGGCTTCTTGGCCATGTAGATGGTCTTGAACTCCACCAGGTAGTGGCCGCCGTCCT
TCAGCTTCAGGGCCTGGTGGATCTCGCCCTTCAGCACGCCGTCGCGGGGGTACAGGCGCTCGGTGGAGGC
CTCCCAGCCCATGGTCTTCTTCTGCATTACGGGGCCGTCGGGGGGGAAGTTGGTGCCGCGCATCTTCACC
TTGTAGATCAGCGTGCCGTCCTGCAGGGAGGAGTCCTGGGTCACGGTCACCAGACCGCCGTCCTCGAAGT
TCATCACGCGCTCCCACTTGAAGCCCTCGGGGAAGGACAGCTTCTTGTAATCGGGGATGTCGGCGGGGTG
CTTCACGTACGCCTTGGAGCCGTACATGAACTGGGGGGACAGGATGTCCCAGGCGAAGGGCAGGGGGCCG
CCCTTGGTCACCTTCAGCTTGGCGGTCTGGGTGCCCTCGTAGGGGCGGCCCTCGCCCTCGCCCTCGATCT
CGAACTCGTGGCCGTTCATGGAGCCCTCCATGCGCACCTTGAAGCGCATGAACTCTTTGATGACGGCCAT
GTTGTTGTCCTCGGAGGAGGCGGTGCCGGAGCTGCCGCTGCCGGTGCTGCCGGTGCCATGCCCCAGGAAC
AGGTGGTGGCGGCCCTCGGAGCGCTCGTACTGTTCCACGATGGTGTAGTCCTCGTTGTGGGAGGTGATGT
CCAGCTTGGTGTCCACGTAGTAGTAGCCGGGCAGTTGCACGGGCTTCTTGGCCATGTAGATGGTCTTGAA
CTCCACCAGGTAGTGGCCGCCGTCCTTCAGCTTCAGGGCCTGGTGGATCTCGCCCTTCAGCACGCCGTCG
CGGGGGTACAGGCGCTCGGTGGAGGCCTCCCAGCCCATGGTCTTCTTCTGCATTACGGGGCCGTCGGGGG
GGAAGTTGGTGCCGCGCATCTTCACCTTGTAGATCAGCGTGCCGTCCTGCAGGGAGGAGTCCTGGGTCAC
GGTCACCAGACCGCCGTCCTCGAAGTTCATCACGCGCTCCCACTTGAAGCCCTCGGGGAAGGACAGCTTC
TTGTAATCGGGGATGTCGGCGGGGTGCTTCACGTACGCCTTGGAGCCGTACATGAACTGGGGGGACAGGA
TGTCCCAGGCGAAGGGCAGGGGGCCGCCCTTGGTCACCTTCAGCTTGGCGGTCTGGGTGCCCTCGTAGGG
GCGGCCCTCGCCCTCGCCCTCGATCTCGAACTCGTGGCCGTTCATGGAGCCCTCCATGCGCACCTTGAAG
CGCATGAACTCTTTGATGACCTCCTCGCCCTTGCTCACCATGGATCCAAGCTTATCGATGATTCGGTCGA
ACGCACGCGTCTGCACGCGCATCTCCAGGTCGACCGTTCGCTTCAACCACGCCCATTCGCCGTCGTGGTT
GATCATCTCCGCGACGTGAGGCGGAACCGTCACAGGACGCTTCGACCGGACGGTCTTGGCGTTGCCAACG
ACGATCTGGCGCGAACGTGCGTTCTTGTGCAGGTACGGCAGCTTGGTGCTGTCAACTCGACGTAGTTAAC
TAGCGTACGATCGACTGCCAGGCATCAAATAAAACGAAAGGCTCAGTCGAAAGACTGGGCCTTTCGTTTT
ATCTGTTGTTTGTCCGGCCATCATGGCCGCGGTGATCA
Features (pLannotate 1.2.2; 7 found; start..end, strand, type, name):
    121..936     +  CDS            KanR: aminoglycoside phosphotransferase; aph(3')-Ia; confers resistance to kanamycin in bacteria or G418 (Geneticin®) in eukaryotes
   1077..1220    +  CDS            TRA2_ECOLX (fragment): Protein predicted: Swiss-Prot protein existence level 4. Required for transposition of transposon Tn903. From Escherichia coli.
   1268..1856    +  rep_origin     ori: high-copy-number ColE1/pMB1/pBR322/pUC origin of replication
   3934..5361    -  CDS            tdTomato: tdTomato is a basic (constitutively fluorescent) orange fluorescent protein published in 2004, derived from Discosoma sp.. It is reported to be a somewhat slowly-maturing tandem dimer with low acid sensitivity.
   5377..5463    -  CDS            41 (fragment): VG41_BPML5 - Protein predicted: Swiss-Prot protein existence level 4. From Mycobacterium phage L5 (Mycobacteriophage L5).
   5461..5538    -  CDS            int (fragment): VINT_BPMFR - Protein inferred from homology: Swiss-Prot protein existence level 3. Integrase is necessary for integration of the phage into the host genome by site-specific recombination. From Mycobacterium phage FRAT1 (Mycobacteriophage FRAT1).
   5626..5672    +  terminator     rrnB T1 terminator: transcription terminator T1 from the E. coli rrnB gene
