>Addgene plasmid #157780 | pJDC60 Sequencing Result | analyzer sequence | sequence record 313504
GGGGGGGGGGAAAGCCACGTTGTGTCTCAAAATCTCTGATGTTACATTGCACAAGATAAAAATATATCAT
CATGAACAATAAAACTGTCTGCTTACATAAACAGTAATACAAGGGGTGTTATGAGCCATATTCAACGGGA
AACGTCTTGCTCGAGGCCGCGATTAAATTCCAACATGGATGCTGATTTATATGGGTATAAATGGGCTCGC
GATAATGTCGGGCAATCAGGTGCGACAATCTATCGCTTGTATGGGAAGCCCCATGCGCCAGAGTTGTTTC
TGAAACATGGCAAAGGTAGCGTTGCCAATGATGTTACAGATGAGATGGTCAGACTAAACTGGCTGACGGA
ATTTATGCCTCTTCCGACCATCAAGCATTTTATCCGTACTCCTGATGATGCATGGTTACTCACCACTGCG
ATCCCCGGGAAAACAGCATTCCAGGTATTAGAAGAATATCCTGATTCAGGTGAAAATATTGTTGATGCGC
TGGCAGTGTTCCTGCGCCGGTTGCATTCGATTCCTGTTTGTAATTGTCCTTTTAACAGCGATCGCGTATT
TCGTCTCGCTCAGGCGCAATCACGAATGAATAACGGTTTGGTTGATGCGAGTGATTTTGATGACGAGCGT
AATGGCTGGCCTGTTGAACAAGTCTGGAAAGAAATGCATAATCTTTTGCCATTCTCACCGGATTCAGTCG
TCACTCATGGTGATTTCTCACTTGATAACCTTATTTTTGACGAGGGGAAATTAATAGGTTGTATTGATGT
TGGACGAGTCGGAATCGCAGACCGATACCAGGATCTTGCCATCCTATGGAACTGCCTCGGTGAGTTTTCT
CCTTCATTACAGAAACGGCTTTTTCAAAAATATGGTATTGATAATCCTGATATGAATAAATTGCAGTTTC
ATTTGATGCTCGATGAGTTTTTCTAATCAGAATTGGTTAATTGGTTGTAACACTGGCAGAGCATTACGCT
GACTTGACGGGACGGCGGCTTTGTTGAATAAATCGAACTTTTGCTGAGTTGAAGGATCAGATCACGCATC
TTCCCGACAACGCAGACCGTTCCGTGGCAAAGCAAAAGTTCAAAATCACCAACTGGTCCACCTACAACAA
AGCTCTCACCAACCGTGGCTCCCTCACTTTCTGGCTGGATGATGGGGCGATTCAGGCCTGGTATGAGTCA
GCAACACCTTCTTCACGAGGCAGACCTCACTAGTTCCATGAGCGTCAGACCCCGTAGAAAAGATCAAAGG
ATCTTCTTGAGATCCTTTTTTTCTGCGCGTAATCTGCTGCTTGCAAACAAAAAAACCACCGCTACCAGCG
GTGGTTTGTTTGCCGGATCAAGAGCTACCAACTCTTTTTCCGAAGGTAACTGGCTTCAGCAGAGCGCAGA
TACCAAATACTGTCCTTCTAGTGTAGCCGTAGTTAGGCCACCACTTCAAGAACTCTGTAGCACCGCCTAC
ATACCTCGCTCTGCTAATCCTGTTACCAGTGGCTGCTGCCAGTGGCGATAAGTCGTGTCTTACCGGGTTG
GACTCAAGACGATAGTTACCGGATAAGGCGCAGCGGTCGGGCTGAACGGGGGGTTCGTGCACACAGCCCA
GCTTGGAGCGAACGACCTACACCGAACTGAGATACCTACAGCGTGAGCTATGAGAAAGCGCCACGCTTCC
CGAGGGGAGAAAGGCGGACAGGTATCCGGTAAGCGGCAGGGTCGGAACAGGAGAGCGCACGAGGGAGCTT
CCAGGGGGAAACGCCTGGTATCTTTATAGTCCTGTCGGGTTTCGCCACCTCTGACTTGAGCGTCGATTTT
TGTGATGCTCGTCAGGGGGGCGGAGCCTATGGAAAAACGCCAGCAACGCGGCCTTTTTACGGTTCCTGGC
CTTTTGCTGGCCTTTTGCTCACATGTTCTTTCCTGCGTTATCCCCTGATTCTGTGGATAACCGTATTACC
GCCTTTGAGTGAGCTGATACCGCTCGCCGCAGCCGAACGACCGAGCGCAACGCGTGCGGCCGCACGCGTG
AGCCCACCAGCTCCGTAAGTTCGGGCGCTGTGTGGCTCGTACCCGCGCATTCAGGCGGCAGGGGGTCTAA
CGGGTCTAAGGCGGCGTGTACGGCCGCCACAGCGGCTCTCAGCGGCCCGGAAACGTCCTCGAAACGACGC
ATGTGTTCCTCCTGGTTGGTACAGGTGGTTGGGGGTGCTCGGCTGTCGCTGGTGTTCCACCACCAGGGCT
CGACGGGAGAGCGGGGGAGTGTGCAGTTGTGGGGTGGCCCCTCAGCGAAATATCTGACTTGGAGCTCGTG
TCGGACCATACACCGGTGATTAATCGTGGTCTACTACCAAGCGTGAGCCACGTCGCCGACGAATTTGAGC
AGCTCTGGCTGCCGTACTGGCCGCTGGCAAGCGACGATCTGCTCGAGGGGATCTACCGCCAAAGCCGCGC
GTCGGCCCTAGGCCGCCGGTACATCGAGGCGAACCCAACAGCGCTGGCAAACCTGCTGGTCGTGGACGTA
GACCATCCAGACGCAGCGCTCCGAGCGCTCAGCGCCCGGGGGTCCCATCCGCTGCCCAACGCGATCGTGG
GCAATCGCGCCAACGGCCACGCACACGCAGTGTGGGCACTCAACGCCCCTGTTCCACGCACCGAATACGC
GCGGCGTAAGCCGCTCGCATACATGGCGGCGTGCGCCGAAGGCCTTCGGCGCGCCGTCGATGGCGACCGC
AGTTACTCAGGCCTCATGACCAAAAACCCCGGCCACATCGCCTGGGAAACGGAATGGCTCCACTCAGATC
TCTACACACTCAGCCACATCGAGGCCGAGCTCGGCGCGAACATGCCACCGCCGCGCTGGCGTCAGCAGAC
CACGTACAAAGCGGCTCCGACGCCGCTAGGGCGGAATTGCGCACTGTTCGATTCCGTCAGGTTGTGGGCC
TATCGTCCCGCCCTCATGCGGATCTACCTGCCGACCCGGAACGTGGACGGACTCGGCCGCGCGATCTATG
CCGAGTGCCACGCGCGAAACGCCGAATTTCCGTGCAACGACGTGTGTCCCGGACCGCTACCGGACAGCGA
GGTCCGCGCCATCGCCAACAGCATTTGGCGTTGGATCACAACCAAGTCGCGCATTTGGGCGGACGGGATC
GTGGTCTACGAGGCCACACTCAGTGCGCGCCAGTCGGCCATCTCGCGGAAGGGCGCAGCAGCGCGCACGG
CGGCGAGCACAGTTGCGCGGCGCGCAAAGTCCGCGTCAGCCATGCATGGAGGCATTGCTATGAGCGACGG
CTACAGCGACGGCTACAACCGGCAGCCGACTGTCCGCAAAAAGCGGCGCGTGACCGCCGCCGAAGGCGCT
CGAATCACCGGACTATCCGAACGCCACGTCGTCCGGCTCGTGGCGCAGGAACGCAGCGAGTGGCTCGCCG
AGCAGGCTGCACGCCGCGAACGCATCCGCGCCTATCACGACGACGAGGGCCACTCTTGGCCGCAAACGGC
CAAACATTTCGGGCTGCATCTGGACACCGTTAAGCGACTCGGCTATCGGGCGAGGAAAGAGCGTGCGGCA
GAACAGGAAGCGGCTCAAAAGGCCCACAACGAAGCCGACAATCCACCGCTGTTCTAACGCAATTGGGGAG
CGGGTGTCGCGGGGGTTCCGTGGGGGGTTCCGTTGCAACGGGTCGGACAGGTAAAAGTCCTGGTAGACGC
TAGTTTTCTGGTTTGGGCCATGCCTGTCTCGTTGCGTGTTTCGTTGCGCCCGTTTTGAATACCAGCCAGA
CGAGACGGGGTTCTACGAATCTTGGTCGATACCAAGCCATTTCCGCTGAATATCGGGGAGCTCACCGCCA
GAATCGGTGGTTGTGGTGATGTACGTGGCGAACTCCGTTGTAGTGCCTGTGGTGGCATCCGTGGCGCGGC
CGCGGTACCGAATTCTTACTTGTACAGCTCGTCCATGCCGTACAGGAACAGGTGGTGGCGGCCCTCGGAG
CGCTCGTACTGTTCCACGATGGTGTAGTCCTCGTTGTGGGAGGTGATGTCCAGCTTGGTGTCCACGTAGT
AGTAGCCGGGCAGTTGCACGGGCTTCTTGGCCATGTAGATGGTCTTGAACTCCACCAGGTAGTGGCCGCC
GTCCTTCAGCTTCAGGGCCTGGTGGATCTCGCCCTTCAGCACGCCGTCGCGGGGGTACAGGCGCTCGGTG
GAGGCCTCCCAGCCCATGGTCTTCTTCTGCATTACGGGGCCGTCGGGGGGGAAGTTGGTGCCGCGCATCT
TCACCTTGTAGATCAGCGTGCCGTCCTGCAGGGAGGAGTCCTGGGTCACGGTCACCAGACCGCCGTCCTC
GAAGTTCATCACGCGCTCCCACTTGAAGCCCTCGGGGAAGGACAGCTTCTTGTAATCGGGGATGTCGGCG
GGGTGCTTCACGTACGCCTTGGAGCCGTACATGAACTGGGGGGACAGGATGTCCCAGGCGAAGGGCAGGG
GGCCGCCCTTGGTCACCTTCAGCTTGGCGGTCTGGGTGCCCTCGTAGGGGCGGCCCTCGCCCTCGCCCTC
GATCTCGAACTCGTGGCCGTTCATGGAGCCCTCCATGCGCACCTTGAAGCGCATGAACTCTTTGATGACG
GCCATGTTGTTGTCCTCGGAGGAGGCGGTGCCGGAGCTGCCGCTGCCGGTGCTGCCGGTGCCATGCCCCA
GGAACAGGTGGTGGCGGCCCTCGGAGCGCTCGTACTGTTCCACGATGGTGTAGTCCTCGTTGTGGGAGGT
GATGTCCAGCTTGGTGTCCACGTAGTAGTAGCCGGGCAGTTGCACGGGCTTCTTGGCCATGTAGATGGTC
TTGAACTCCACCAGGTAGTGGCCGCCGTCCTTCAGCTTCAGGGCCTGGTGGATCTCGCCCTTCAGCACGC
CGTCGCGGGGGTACAGGCGCTCGGTGGAGGCCTCCCAGCCCATGGTCTTCTTCTGCATTACGGGGCCGTC
GGGGGGGAAGTTGGTGCCGCGCATCTTCACCTTGTAGATCAGCGTGCCGTCCTGCAGGGAGGAGTCCTGG
GTCACGGTCACCAGACCGCCGTCCTCGAAGTTCATCACGCGCTCCCACTTGAAGCCCTCGGGGAAGGACA
GCTTCTTGTAATCGGGGATGTCGGCGGGGTGCTTCACGTACGCCTTGGAGCCGTACATGAACTGGGGGGA
CAGGATGTCCCAGGCGAAGGGCAGGGGGCCGCCCTTGGTCACCTTCAGCTTGGCGGTCTGGGTGCCCTCG
TAGGGGCGGCCCTCGCCCTCGCCCTCGATCTCGAACTCGTGGCCGTTCATGGAGCCCTCCATGCGCACCT
TGAAGCGCATGAACTCTTTGATGACCTCCTCGCCCTTGCTCACCATGGATCCAAGCTTATCGATGATTCG
GTCGAACGCACGCGTCTGCACGCGCATCTCCAGGTCGACCGTTCGCTTCAACCACGCCCATTCGCCGTCG
TGGTTGATCATCTCCGCGACGTGAGGCGGAACCGTCACAGGACGCTTCGACCGGACGGTCTTGGCGTTGC
CAACGACGATCTGGCGCGAACGTGCGTTCTTGTGCAGGTACGGCAGCTTGGTGGCTGTCAACTCGACGTA
GTTAACTAGCGTACGATCGACTGCCAGGCATCAAATAAAACGAAAGGCTCAGTCGAAAGACTGGGCCTTT
CGTTTTATGGCAGCTAGCCACCTGACGTCG
Features (pLannotate 1.2.2; 7 found; start..end, strand, type, name):
    121..936     +  CDS            KanR: aminoglycoside phosphotransferase; aph(3')-Ia; confers resistance to kanamycin in bacteria or G418 (Geneticin®) in eukaryotes
   1077..1220    +  CDS            TRA2_ECOLX (fragment): Protein predicted: Swiss-Prot protein existence level 4. Required for transposition of transposon Tn903. From Escherichia coli.
   1267..1855    +  rep_origin     ori: high-copy-number ColE1/pMB1/pBR322/pUC origin of replication
   3939..5366    -  CDS            tdTomato: tdTomato is a basic (constitutively fluorescent) orange fluorescent protein published in 2004, derived from Discosoma sp.. It is reported to be a somewhat slowly-maturing tandem dimer with low acid sensitivity.
   5382..5468    -  CDS            41 (fragment): VG41_BPML5 - Protein predicted: Swiss-Prot protein existence level 4. From Mycobacterium phage L5 (Mycobacteriophage L5).
   5466..5543    -  CDS            int (fragment): VINT_BPMFR - Protein inferred from homology: Swiss-Prot protein existence level 3. Integrase is necessary for integration of the phage into the host genome by site-specific recombination. From Mycobacterium phage FRAT1 (Mycobacteriophage FRAT1).
   5632..5678    +  terminator     rrnB T1 terminator: transcription terminator T1 from the E. coli rrnB gene
