[The description below was written by a language model from this plasmid's Addgene catalogue record and pLannotate feature annotations shown in this document.]
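Description:
pJDC60 is a bacterial expression plasmid built on the pJDC89 backbone that places the red-orange fluorescent protein tdTomato under the control of a mycobacteriophage L5 promoter, so that mycobacteria carrying it can be detected by fluorescence in culture and in infected animals. It is propagated in E. coli through a high-copy ColE1/pUC-type origin and selected with kanamycin by an aph(3')-Ia aminoglycoside phosphotransferase gene. A short Tn903 transposase fragment lies next to this gene, most likely a remnant of the transposon from which the marker was taken.

The tdTomato coding sequence, a constitutively fluorescent tandem dimer derived from Discosoma, lies on the reverse strand and was cloned between HindIII and KpnI sites. Immediately upstream of it are short fragments matching L5 gene 41 and a mycobacteriophage integrase. These are consistent with the phage-derived segment that supplies the L5 promoter, although the promoter itself is not annotated as a discrete feature. The integrase match is only a small fragment, so it does not indicate a functional integration cassette. An rrnB T1 terminator sits beyond this region, where it may insulate the cassette from read-through transcription.

Roughly 2 kb between the E. coli origin and tdTomato carries no annotation. No mycobacterial replication origin is identified in the record, so how the plasmid is maintained in mycobacteria is not stated. The two available sequence records (about 5.7 kb each) differ by only a few nucleotides in length and give the same feature layout. The associated work concerns fluorescence imaging of mycobacterial infection in live mice using reporter strains.
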