Addgene plasmid #157780: pJDC60
Purpose: tdTomato is expressed under the mycobacterial L5 promoter for in vivo and in vitro detection.
Depositing lab: Jeffrey Cirillo. Depositing organization: Texas A&M Health Science Center. Publication: Fluorescence Imaging of Mycobacterial Infection in Live Mice Using Fluorescent Protein-Expressing Strains. Kong Y, Cirillo JD. Methods Mol Biol. 2018;1790:75-85. doi: 10.1007/978-1-4939-7860-1_6. PubMed 29858784.
Backbone
  Vector backbone: pJDC89
  Vector type: Bacterial Expression
Growth in bacteria
  Bacterial resistance: Kanamycin, 50 μg/mL
  Growth temperature: 37°C
  Growth strain: DH5alpha
  Copy number: Unknown
Gene/Insert
  Gene/Insert name: tdTomato
  Species: Synthetic
  Promoter: L5
  Cloning method: Restriction Enzyme; 5′ cloning site HindIII (unknown if destroyed); 3′ cloning site KpnI (unknown if destroyed)
  Sequencing primers: 5′ F: 5’-CAAGCTGAAGGTGACCAAGG-3’; 3′ 5’-GTGATGAACTTCGAGGACGG-3’
Resource information
  A portion of this plasmid was derived from a plasmid made by: Dr. Rodger Y. Tsien
Terms and licenses: Academic/Nonprofit Terms; Industry Terms: Not Available to Industry
How to cite: pJDC60 was a gift from Jeffrey Cirillo (Addgene plasmid # 157780 ; http://n2t.net/addgene:157780 ; RRID:Addgene_157780)
